Addgene plasmid #195469: pBW-507
Purpose: Lentiviral Integratable Constitutive CD19CAR
Depositing lab: Ahmad Khalil. Depositing organization: Boston University Main Campus. Publication: Multidimensional control of therapeutic human cell function with synthetic gene circuits. Li HS, Israni DV, Gagnon KA, Gan KA, Raymond MH, Sander JD, Roybal KT, Joung JK, Wong WW, Khalil AS. Science. 2022 Dec 16;378(6625):1227-1234. doi: 10.1126/science.ade0156. Epub 2022 Dec 15. PubMed 36520914.
Backbone
  Vector backbone: pHR
  Vector type: Mammalian Expression, Lentiviral
Growth in bacteria
  Bacterial resistance: Ampicillin, 100 μg/mL
  Growth temperature: 37°C
  Growth strain: NEB Stable
  Copy number: Unknown
Gene/Insert
  Gene/Insert name: pSFFV-CD19CAR-mCherry
  Species: Synthetic
  Cloning method: Gibson Cloning
Terms and licenses: Academic/Nonprofit Terms; Industry Terms: Not Available to Industry
How to cite: pBW-507 was a gift from Ahmad Khalil (Addgene plasmid # 195469 ; http://n2t.net/addgene:195469 ; RRID:Addgene_195469)
