[The description below was written by a language model from this plasmid's Addgene catalogue record and pLannotate feature annotations shown in this document.]
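Description:
pBW-507 is a lentiviral transfer plasmid built on the pHR backbone for stable, constitutive expression of a CD19-directed chimeric antigen receptor in mammalian cells. In bacteria it is maintained through a ColE1/pUC-type origin and selected with ampicillin via the bla gene. The 13.3 kb sequence record also carries legacy pHR backbone material outside the viral genome: an SV40 promoter, gpt fragments, SV40 small t intron and poly(A) sequences, and remnants of tetracycline resistance, rop and bom. The annotation shows a second copy of the origin and of the gpt fragments, suggesting a duplicated backbone segment in the sequenced clone.

The packaged region runs from a truncated HIV-1 5' LTR through the Ψ packaging signal with a partial gag sequence, the Rev response element and the cPPT/CTS, and ends at a self-inactivating ΔU3 3' LTR. This arrangement leaves the integrated provirus dependent on its internal promoter. That promoter is the spleen focus-forming virus (SFFV) LTR promoter, which drives a synthetic open reading frame. The frame consists of mouse antibody light- and heavy-chain variable regions (the single-chain CD19 binder), a Myc epitope, a CD28 segment, the 4-1BB (TNFRSF9) costimulatory domain and the CD3ζ signalling domain. mCherry follows almost immediately after CD3ζ, with no separating element annotated, consistent with a direct fusion that reports receptor expression by red fluorescence. A WPRE downstream enhances transcript expression. Two minimal FRT sites in opposite orientation flank the CAR-mCherry cassette, so FLP recombinase could in principle invert it, although the record does not describe a use for them. The construct serves as a constitutive CAR expression vector in work on synthetic gene circuits controlling therapeutic human cells.
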