Features (pLannotate 1.2.2; 44 found; start..end, strand, type, name):
     38..106     +  CDS            nef (fragment): NEF_HV1Z2 - Experimental evidence at protein level: Swiss-Prot protein existence level 1. Extracellular Nef protein targets CD4(+) T-lymphocytes for apoptosis by interacting with CXCR4 surface receptors. From Human immunodeficiency virus type 1 group M subtype D (isolate Z2/CDC-Z34) (HIV-1).
    108..341     +  LTR            3' LTR (ΔU3): self-inactivating 3' long terminal repeat (LTR) from HIV-1
    366..384     -  promoter       SP6 promoter: promoter for bacteriophage SP6 RNA polymerase
    612..891     +  CDS            TcR (fragment): tetracycline efflux protein; tet; confers resistance to tetracycline
    892..940     -  misc_feature   bom (fragment): basis of mobility region from pBR322
   1042..1077    -  CDS            rop (fragment): Rop protein, which maintains plasmids at low copy number; rop
   1172..1276    +  promoter       AmpR promoter: bla
   1277..2137    +  CDS            AmpR: β-lactamase; bla; confers resistance to ampicillin, carbenicillin, and related antibiotics
   2308..2896    +  rep_origin     ori: high-copy-number ColE1/pMB1/pBR322/pUC origin of replication
   3079..3135    +  CDS            lacI (fragment): lac repressor; lacI; The lac repressor binds to the lac operator to inhibit transcription in E. coli. This inhibition can be relieved by adding lactose or isopropyl-β-D-thiogalactopyranoside (IPTG).
   3142..3471    +  promoter       SV40 promoter: SV40 enhancer and early promoter
   3671..3790    +  CDS            gpt (fragment): XGPT_ECOLI - Also known as gpp, gxu. Experimental evidence at protein level: Swiss-Prot protein existence level 1. Purine salvage pathway enzyme that catalyzes the transfer of the ribosyl-5-phosphate group from 5-phospho-alpha-D-ribose 1- diphosphate (PRPP) to the N9 position of the 6-oxopurines guanine and xanthine to form the corresponding ribonucleotides GMP (guanosine 5'- monophosphate) and XMP (xanthosine 5'-monophosphate), with the release of PPi. To a lesser extent, also acts on hypoxanthine (PubMed:9100006, PubMed:3886014). Does not ribophosphorylate adenine (PubMed:3886014). From Esch
   3790..4125    +  CDS            gpt (fragment): XGPT_ECOLI - Also known as gpp, gxu. Experimental evidence at protein level: Swiss-Prot protein existence level 1. Purine salvage pathway enzyme that catalyzes the transfer of the ribosyl-5-phosphate group from 5-phospho-alpha-D-ribose 1- diphosphate (PRPP) to the N9 position of the 6-oxopurines guanine and xanthine to form the corresponding ribonucleotides GMP (guanosine 5'- monophosphate) and XMP (xanthosine 5'-monophosphate), with the release of PPi. To a lesser extent, also acts on hypoxanthine (PubMed:9100006, PubMed:3886014). Does not ribophosphorylate adenine (PubMed:3886014). From Esch
   4274..4862    +  rep_origin     ori: high-copy-number ColE1/pMB1/pBR322/pUC origin of replication
   5374..5493    +  CDS            gpt (fragment): XGPT_ECOLI - Also known as gpp, gxu. Experimental evidence at protein level: Swiss-Prot protein existence level 1. Purine salvage pathway enzyme that catalyzes the transfer of the ribosyl-5-phosphate group from 5-phospho-alpha-D-ribose 1- diphosphate (PRPP) to the N9 position of the 6-oxopurines guanine and xanthine to form the corresponding ribonucleotides GMP (guanosine 5'- monophosphate) and XMP (xanthosine 5'-monophosphate), with the release of PPi. To a lesser extent, also acts on hypoxanthine (PubMed:9100006, PubMed:3886014). Does not ribophosphorylate adenine (PubMed:3886014). From Esch
   5493..5828    +  CDS            gpt (fragment): XGPT_ECOLI - Also known as gpp, gxu. Experimental evidence at protein level: Swiss-Prot protein existence level 1. Purine salvage pathway enzyme that catalyzes the transfer of the ribosyl-5-phosphate group from 5-phospho-alpha-D-ribose 1- diphosphate (PRPP) to the N9 position of the 6-oxopurines guanine and xanthine to form the corresponding ribonucleotides GMP (guanosine 5'- monophosphate) and XMP (xanthosine 5'-monophosphate), with the release of PPi. To a lesser extent, also acts on hypoxanthine (PubMed:9100006, PubMed:3886014). Does not ribophosphorylate adenine (PubMed:3886014). From Esch
   5923..6228    +  CDS            frsA (fragment): FRSA_ECOLI - Also known as yafA. Experimental evidence at protein level: Swiss-Prot protein existence level 1. Catalyzes the hydrolysis of esters (PubMed:15808744). Displays esterase activity toward pNP-butyrate (PubMed:15808744). May stimulate mixed-acid fermentation by acting as a fermentation/respiration switch that down-regulates respiration and up- regulates fermentation rates (PubMed:15169777). From Escherichia coli (strain K12).
   6232..6306    +  CDS            small t antigen (fragment): SV40 (simian virus 40) small t antigen
   6308..6373    +  intron         small t intron: SV40 (simian virus 40) small t antigen intron
   6503..6523    +  CDS            SV40 NLS: nuclear localization signal of SV40 (simian virus 40) large T antigen
   6842..6925    +  CDS            large T antigen (fragment): large T antigen from SV40 (simian virus 40)
   6948..7082    +  polyA_signal   SV40 poly(A) signal: SV40 polyadenylation signal
   7249..7578    +  CDS            nef (fragment): NEF_HV1BR - Experimental evidence at protein level: Swiss-Prot protein existence level 1. Extracellular Nef protein targets CD4(+) T-lymphocytes for apoptosis by interacting with CXCR4 surface receptors (PubMed:14990729). From Human immunodeficiency virus type 1 group M subtype B (isolate BRU/LAI) (HIV-1).
   7626..7883    +  LTR            5' LTR (truncated): truncated 5' long terminal repeat (LTR) from HIV-1
   7930..8055    +  misc_feature   HIV-1 Ψ: packaging signal of human immunodeficiency virus type 1
   8039..8377    +  CDS            HIV-1 gag (fragment): gag protein from human immunodeficiency virus 1; gag
   8552..8785    +  misc_feature   RRE: The Rev response element (RRE) of HIV-1 allows for Rev-dependent mRNA export from the nucleus to the cytoplasm.
   9162..9262    +  CDS            Rev (fragment): human immunodeficiency virus 1 (HIV-1) Rev protein; rev; enhances nuclear export of unspliced and incompletely spliced viral mRNAs
   9299..9416    +  misc_feature   cPPT/CTS: central polypurine tract and central termination sequence of HIV-1
   9453..9485    -  misc_feature   MCS (fragment): pBluescript multiple cloning site
   9569..9976    +  promoter       SFFV promoter: spleen focus-forming virus long terminal repeat (LTR) promoter
  10010..10043   +  protein_bind   FRT (minimal): supports FLP-mediated excision but not integration (Turan and Bode, 2011) FLP recombinase from the Saccharomyces cerevisiae 2μ plasmid
  10152..10469   +  CDS            KV5AB_MOUSE: Experimental evidence at protein level: Swiss-Prot protein existence level 1. From Mus musculus (Mouse).
  10515..10805   +  CDS            HVM44_MOUSE (fragment): Experimental evidence at protein level: Swiss-Prot protein existence level 1. From Mus musculus (Mouse).
  10884..10907   +  CDS            3xMyc (fragment): 3 tandem Myc epitope tags
  11055..11258   +  CDS            CD28 (fragment): CD28_HUMAN - Experimental evidence at protein level: Swiss-Prot protein existence level 1. Involved in T-cell activation, the induction of cell proliferation and cytokine production and promotion of T-cell survival. Enhances the production of IL4 and IL10 in T-cells in conjunction with TCR/CD3 ligation and CD40L costimulation (PubMed:8617933). Isoform 3 enhances CD40L-mediated activation of NF-kappa-B and kinases MAPK8 and PAK2 in T-cells (PubMed:15067037). From Homo sapiens (Human).
  11259..11384   +  CDS            TNFRSF9 (fragment): TNR9_HUMAN - Also known as CD137, ILA. Experimental evidence at protein level: Swiss-Prot protein existence level 1. Receptor for TNFSF9/4-1BBL. Possibly active during T cell activation. From Homo sapiens (Human).
  11382..11720   +  CDS            CD247 (fragment): CD3Z_HUMAN - Also known as CD3Z, T3Z, TCRZ. Experimental evidence at protein level: Swiss-Prot protein existence level 1. Part of the TCR-CD3 complex present on T-lymphocyte cell surface that plays an essential role in adaptive immune response. When antigen presenting cells (APCs) activate T-cell receptor (TCR), TCR- mediated signals are transmitted across the cell membrane by the CD3 chains CD3D, CD3E, CD3G and CD3Z. All CD3 chains contain immunoreceptor tyrosine-based activation motifs (ITAMs) in their cytoplasmic domain. Upon TCR engagement, these motifs become phosphorylated by Src family
  11724..12431   +  CDS            mCherry: mCherry is a basic (constitutively fluorescent) red fluorescent protein published in 2004, derived from Discosoma sp.. It is reported to be a very rapidly-maturing monomer with low acid sensitivity.
  12610..12643   -  protein_bind   FRT (minimal): supports FLP-mediated excision but not integration (Turan and Bode, 2011) FLP recombinase from the Saccharomyces cerevisiae 2μ plasmid
  12688..12718   +  misc_feature   MCS (fragment): pUC18/19 multiple cloning site
  12719..12737   +  misc_feature   MCS (fragment): pBluescript multiple cloning site
  12737..13325   +  misc_feature   WPRE: woodchuck hepatitis virus posttranscriptional regulatory element
  13326..21      +  misc_feature   MCS (fragment) (across the origin): pBluescript multiple cloning site
>Addgene plasmid #195469 | pBW-507 | addgene full sequence | sequence record 386364 | Addgene NGS Result
CGATACCGTCGACCTCGAGGGAATTAATTCGAGCTCGGTACCTTTAAGACCAATGACTTACAAGGCAGCT
GTAGATCTTAGCCACTTTTTAAAAGAAAAGGGGGGACTGGAAGGGCTAATTCACTCCCAACGAAGACAAG
ATCTGCTTTTTGCTTGTACTGGGTCTCTCTGGTTAGACCAGATCTGAGCCTGGGAGCTCTCTGGCTAACT
AGGGAACCCACTGCTTAAGCCTCAATAAAGCTTGCCTTGAGTGCTTCAAGTAGTGTGTGCCCGTCTGTTG
TGTGACTCTGGTAACTAGAGATCCCTCAGACCCTTTTAGTCAGTGTGGAAAATCTCTAGCAGCATCTAGA
ATTAATTCCGTGTATTCTATAGTGTCACCTAAATCGTATGTGTATGATACATAAGGTTATGTATTAATTG
TAGCCGCGTTCTAACGACAATATGTACAAGCCTAATTGTGTAGCATCTGGCTTACTGAAGCAGACCCTAT
CATCTCTCTCGTAAACTGCCGTCAGAGTCGGTTTGGTTGGACGAACCTTCTGAGTTTCTGGTAACGCCGT
CCCGCACCCGGAAATGGTCAGCGAACCAATCAGCAGGGTCATCGCTAGCCAGATCCTCTACGCCGGACGC
ATCGTGGCCGGCATCACCGGCGCCACAGGTGCGGTTGCTGGCGCCTATATCGCCGACATCACCGATGGGG
AAGATCGGGCTCGCCACTTCGGGCTCATGAGCGCTTGTTTCGGCGTGGGTATGGTGGCAGGCCCCGTGGC
CGGGGGACTGTTGGGCGCCATCTCCTTGCATGCACCATTCCTTGCGGCGGCGGTGCTCAACGGCCTCAAC
CTACTACTGGGCTGCTTCCTAATGCAGGAGTCGCATAAGGGAGAGCGTCGAATGGTGCACTCTCAGTACA
ATCTGCTCTGATGCCGCATAGTTAAGCCAGCCCCGACACCCGCCAACACCCGCTGACGCGCCCTGACGGG
CTTGTCTGCTCCCGGCATCCGCTTACAGACAAGCTGTGACCGTCTCCGGGAGCTGCATGTGTCAGAGGTT
TTCACCGTCATCACCGAAACGCGCGAGACGAAAGGGCCTCGTGATACGCCTATTTTTATAGGTTAATGTC
ATGATAATAATGGTTTCTTAGACGTCAGGTGGCACTTTTCGGGGAAATGTGCGCGGAACCCCTATTTGTT
TATTTTTCTAAATACATTCAAATATGTATCCGCTCATGAGACAATAACCCTGATAAATGCTTCAATAATA
TTGAAAAAGGAAGAGTATGAGTATTCAACATTTCCGTGTCGCCCTTATTCCCTTTTTTGCGGCATTTTGC
CTTCCTGTTTTTGCTCACCCAGAAACGCTGGTGAAAGTAAAAGATGCTGAAGATCAGTTGGGTGCACGAG
TGGGTTACATCGAACTGGATCTCAACAGCGGTAAGATCCTTGAGAGTTTTCGCCCCGAAGAACGTTTTCC
AATGATGAGCACTTTTAAAGTTCTGCTATGTGGCGCGGTATTATCCCGTATTGACGCCGGGCAAGAGCAA
CTCGGTCGCCGCATACACTATTCTCAGAATGACTTGGTTGAGTACTCACCAGTCACAGAAAAGCATCTTA
CGGATGGCATGACAGTAAGAGAATTATGCAGTGCTGCCATAACCATGAGTGATAACACTGCGGCCAACTT
ACTTCTGACAACGATCGGAGGACCGAAGGAGCTAACCGCTTTTTTGCACAACATGGGGGATCATGTAACT
CGCCTTGATCGTTGGGAACCGGAGCTGAATGAAGCCATACCAAACGACGAGCGTGACACCACGATGCCTG
TAGCAATGGCAACAACGTTGCGCAAACTATTAACTGGCGAACTACTTACTCTAGCTTCCCGGCAACAATT
AATAGACTGGATGGAGGCGGATAAAGTTGCAGGACCACTTCTGCGCTCGGCCCTTCCGGCTGGCTGGTTT
ATTGCTGATAAATCTGGAGCCGGTGAGCGTGGGTCTCGCGGTATCATTGCAGCACTGGGGCCAGATGGTA
AGCCCTCCCGTATCGTAGTTATCTACACGACGGGGAGTCAGGCAACTATGGATGAACGAAATAGACAGAT
CGCTGAGATAGGTGCCTCACTGATTAAGCATTGGTAACTGTCAGACCAAGTTTACTCATATATACTTTAG
ATTGATTTAAAACTTCATTTTTAATTTAAAAGGATCTAGGTGAAGATCCTTTTTGATAATCTCATGACCA
AAATCCCTTAACGTGAGTTTTCGTTCCACTGAGCGTCAGACCCCGTAGAAAAGATCAAAGGATCTTCTTG
AGATCCTTTTTTTCTGCGCGTAATCTGCTGCTTGCAAACAAAAAAACCACCGCTACCAGCGGTGGTTTGT
TTGCCGGATCAAGAGCTACCAACTCTTTTTCCGAAGGTAACTGGCTTCAGCAGAGCGCAGATACCAAATA
CTGTTCTTCTAGTGTAGCCGTAGTTAGGCCACCACTTCAAGAACTCTGTAGCACCGCCTACATACCTCGC
TCTGCTAATCCTGTTACCAGTGGCTGCTGCCAGTGGCGATAAGTCGTGTCTTACCGGGTTGGACTCAAGA
CGATAGTTACCGGATAAGGCGCAGCGGTCGGGCTGAACGGGGGGTTCGTGCACACAGCCCAGCTTGGAGC
GAACGACCTACACCGAACTGAGATACCTACAGCGTGAGCTATGAGAAAGCGCCACGCTTCCCGAAGGGAG
AAAGGCGGACAGGTATCCGGTAAGCGGCAGGGTCGGAACAGGAGAGCGCACGAGGGAGCTTCCAGGGGGA
AACGCCTGGTATCTTTATAGTCCTGTCGGGTTTCGCCACCTCTGACTTGAGCGTCGATTTTTGTGATGCT
CGTCAGGGGGGCGGAGCCTATGGAAAAACGCCAGCAACGCGGCCTTTTTACGGTTCCTGGCCTTTTGCTG
GCCTTTTGCTCACATGTTCTTTCCTGCGTTATCCCCTGATTCTGTGGATAACCGTATTACCGCCTTTGAG
TGAGCTGATACCGCTCGCCGCAGCCGAACGACCGAGCGCAGCGAGTCAGTGAGCGAGGAAGCGGAAGAGC
GCCCAATACGCAAACCGCCTCTCCCCGCGCGTTGGCCGATTCATTAATGCAGCTGTGGAATGTGTGTCAG
TTAGGGTGTGGAAAGTCCCCAGGCTCCCCAGCAGGCAGAAGTATGCAAAGCATGCATCTCAATTAGTCAG
CAACCAGGTGTGGAAAGTCCCCAGGCTCCCCAGCAGGCAGAAGTATGCAAAGCATGCATCTCAATTAGTC
AGCAACCATAGTCCCGCCCCTAACTCCGCCCATCCCGCCCCTAACTCCGCCCAGTTCCGCCCATTCTCCG
CCCCATGGCTGACTAATTTTTTTTATTTATGCAGAGGCCGAGGCCGCCTCGGCCTCTGAGCTATTCCAGA
AGTAGTGAGGAGGCTTTTTTGGAGGCCTAGGCTTTTGCAAAAAGCTTGGACACAAGACAGGCTTGCGAGA
TATGTTTGAGAATACCACTTTATCCCGCGTCAGGGAGAGGCAGTGCGTAAAAAGACGCGGACTCATGTGA
AATACTGGTTTTTAGTGCGCCAGATCTCTATAATCTCGCGCAACCTATTTTCCCCTCGAACACTTTTTAA
GCCGTAGATAAACAGGCTGGGACACTTCACATGAGCGAAAAATACATCGTCACCTGGGACATGTTGCAGA
TCCATGCACGTAAACTCGCAAGCCGACTGATGCCTTCTGAACAATGGAAAGGCATTATTGCCGTAAGCCG
TGGCGGTCTGTACCGGGTGCGTTACTGGCGCGTGAACTGGGTATTCGTCATGTCGATACCGTTTGTATTT
CCAGCTACGATCACGACAACCAGCGCGAGCTTAAAGTGCTGAAACGCGCAGAAGGCGATGGCGAAGGCTT
CATCGTTATTGATGACCTGGTGGATACCGGTGGTACTGCGGTTGCGATTCGTGAAATGTATCCAAAAGCG
CACTTTGTCACCATCTTCGCAAAACCGGCTGGTCGTCCGCTGGTTGATGACTATGTTGTTGATATCCCGC
AAGATACCTGGATTGAACAGCCGTGGGATATGGGCGTCGTATTCGTCCCGCCAATCTCCGGTCGCTAATC
TTTTCAACGCCTGGCACTGCCGGGCGTTGTTCTTTTTAACTTCAGGCGGGTTACAATAGTTTCCAGTAAG
TATTCTGGAGGCTGCATCCATGACACAGGCAAACCTGAGCGTCAGACCCCGTAGAAAAGATCAAAGGATC
TTCTTGAGATCCTTTTTTTCTGCGCGTAATCTGCTGCTTGCAAACAAAAAAACCACCGCTACCAGCGGTG
GTTTGTTTGCCGGATCAAGAGCTACCAACTCTTTTTCCGAAGGTAACTGGCTTCAGCAGAGCGCAGATAC
CAAATACTGTTCTTCTAGTGTAGCCGTAGTTAGGCCACCACTTCAAGAACTCTGTAGCACCGCCTACATA
CCTCGCTCTGCTAATCCTGTTACCAGTGGCTGCTGCCAGTGGCGATAAGTCGTGTCTTACCGGGTTGGAC
TCAAGACGATAGTTACCGGATAAGGCGCAGCGGTCGGGCTGAACGGGGGGTTCGTGCACACAGCCCAGCT
TGGAGCGAACGACCTACACCGAACTGAGATACCTACAGCGTGAGCTATGAGAAAGCGCCACGCTTCCCGA
AGGGAGAAAGGCGGACAGGTATCCGGTAAGCGGCAGGGTCGGAACAGGAGAGCGCACGAGGGAGCTTCCA
GGGGGAAACGCCTGGTATCTTTATAGTCCTGTCGGGTTTCGCCACCTCTGACTTGAGCGTCGATTTTTGT
GATGCTCGTCAGGGGGGCGGAGCCTATGGAAAAACGCCAGCAACGCGGCCTTTTTACGGTTCCTGGCCTT
TTGCTGGCCTTTTGCTCACATGTTCTTTCCTGCGTTATCCCCTGATTCTGTGGATAACCGTATTACCGCC
TTTGAGTGAGCTGATACCGCTCGCCGCAGCCGAACGACCGAGCGCAGCGAGTCAGTGAGCGAGGAAGCGG
AAGAGCGCCCAATACGCMAACCRSMTSTCCSMGCKCGWTRKYYKAYWCRWYWMTSYWTMYCWRTTCTGCC
CCGAATTACACTTAAAACGACTCAACAGCTTAACGTTGGCTTGCCACGCATTACTTGACTGTAAAACTCT
CACTCTTACCGAACTTGGCCGTAACCGTTTGAGAATACCACTTTATCCCGCGTCAGGGAGAGGCAGTGCG
TAAAAAGACGCGGACTCATGTGAAATACTGGTTTTTAGTGCGCCAGATCTCTATAATCTCGCGCAACCTA
TTTTCCCCTCGAACACTTTTTAAGCCGTAGATAAACAGGCTGGGACACTTCACATGAGCGAAAAATACAT
CGTCACCTGGGACATGTTGCAGATCCATGCACGTAAACTCGCAAGCCGACTGATGCCTTCTGAACAATGG
AAAGGCATTATTGCCGTAAGCCGTGGCGGTCTGTACCGGGTGCGTTACTGGCGCGTGAACTGGGTATTCG
TCATGTCGATACCGTTTGTATTTCCAGCTACGATCACGACAACCAGCGCGAGCTTAAAGTGCTGAAACGC
GCAGAAGGCGATGGCGAAGGCTTCATCGTTATTGATGACCTGGTGGATACCGGTGGTACTGCGGTTGCGA
TTCGTGAAATGTATCCAAAAGCGCACTTTGTCACCATCTTCGCAAAACCGGCTGGTCGTCCGCTGGTTGA
TGACTATGTTGTTGATATCCCGCAAGATACCTGGATTGAACAGCCGTGGGATATGGGCGTCGTATTCGTC
CCGCCAATCTCCGGTCGCTAATCTTTTCAACGCCTGGCACTGCCGGGCGTTGTTCTTTTTAACTTCAGGC
GGGTTACAATAGTTTCCAGTAAGTATTCTGGAGGCTGCATCCATGACACAGGCAAACCTGAGCGAAACCC
TGTTCAAACCCCGCTTTAAACATCCTGAAACCTCGACGCTAGTCCGCCGCTTTAATCACGGCGCACAACC
GCCTGTGCAGTCGGCCCTTGATGGTAAAACCATCCCTCACTGGTATCGCATGATTAACCGTCTGATGTGG
ATCTGGCGCGGCATTGACCCACGCGAAATCCTCGACGTCCAGGCACGTATTGTGATGAGCGATGCCGAAC
GTACCGACGATGATTTATACGATACGGTGATTGGCTACCGTGGCGGCAACTGGATTTATGAGTGGGCCCC
GGATCTTTGTGAAGGAACCTTACTTCTGTGGTGTGACATAATTGGACAAACTACCTACAGAGATTTAAAG
CTCTAAGGTAAATATAAAATTTTTAAGTGTATAATGTGTTAAACTACTGATTCTAATTGTTTGTGTATTT
TAGATTCCAACCTATGGAACTGATGAATGGGAGCAGTGGTGGAATGCCTTTAATGAGGAAAACCTGTTTT
GCTCAGAAGAAATGCCATCTAGTGATGATGAGGCTACTGCTGACTCTCAACATTCTACTCCTCCAAAAAA
GAAGAGAAAGGTAGAAGACCCCAAGGACTTTCCTTCAGAATTGCTAAGTTTTTTGAGTCATGCTGTGTTT
AGTAATAGAACTCTTGCTTGCTTTGCTATTTACACCACAAAGGAAAAAGCTGCACTGCTATACAAGAAAA
TTATGGAAAAATATTCTGTAACCTTTATAAGTAGGCATAACAGTTATAATCATAACATACTGTTTTTTCT
TACTCCACACAGGCATAGAGTGTCTGCTATTAATAACTATGCTCAAAAATTGTGTACCTTTAGCTTTTTA
ATTTGTAAAGGGGTTAATAAGGAATATTTGATGTATAGTGCCTTGACTAGAGATCATAATCAGCCATACC
ACATTTGTAGAGGTTTTACTTGCTTTAAAAAACCTCCCACACCTCCCCCTGAACCTGAAACATAAAATGA
ATGCAATTGTTGTTGTTAACTTGTTTATTGCAGCTTATAATGGTTACAAATAAAGCAATAGCATCACAAA
TTTCACAAATAAAGCATTTTTTTCACTGCATTCTAGTTGTGGTTTGTCCAAACTCATCAATGTATCTTAT
CATGTCTGGATCAACTGGATAACTCAAGCTAACCAAAATCATCCCAAACTTCCCACCCCATACCCTATTA
CCACTGCCAATTACCTGTGGTTTCATTTACTCTAAACCTGTGATTCCTCTGAATTATTTTCATTTTAAAG
AAATTGTATTTGTTAAATATGTACTACAAACTTAGTAGTTGGAAGGGCTAATTCACTCCCAAAGAAGACA
AGATATCCTTGATCTGTGGATCTACCACACACAAGGCTACTTCCCTGATTAGCAGAACTACACACCAGGG
CCAGGGGTCAGATATCCACTGACCTTTGGATGGTGCTACAAGCTAGTACCAGTTGAGCCAGATAAGGTAG
AAGAGGCCAATAAAGGAGAGAACACCAGCTTGTTACACCCTGTGAGCCTGCATGGGATGGATGACCCGGA
GAGAGAAGTGTTAGAGTGGAGGTTTGACAGCCGCCTAGCATTTCATCACGTGGCCCGAGAGCTGCATCCG
GAGTACTTCAAGAACTGCTGATATCGAGCTTGCTACAAGGGACTTTCCGCTGGGGACTTTCCAGGGAGGC
GTGGCCTGGGCGGGACTGGGGAGTGGCGAGCCCTCAGATCCTGCATATAAGCAGCTGCTTTTTGCCTGTA
CTGGGTCTCTCTGGTTAGACCAGATCTGAGCCTGGGAGCTCTCTGGCTAACTAGGGAACCCACTGCTTAA
GCCTCAATAAAGCTTGCCTTGAGTGCTTCAAGTAGTGTGTGCCCGTCTGTTGTGTGACTCTGGTAACTAG
AGATCCCTCAGACCCTTTTAGTCAGTGTGGAAAATCTCTAGCAGTGGCGCCCGAACAGGGACTTGAAAGC
GAAAGGGAAACCAGAGGAGCTCTCTCGACGCAGGACTCGGCTTGCTGAAGCGCGCACGGCAAGAGGCGAG
GGGCGGCGACTGGTGAGTACGCCAAAAATTTTGACTAGCGGAGGCTAGAAGGAGAGAGATGGGTGCGAGA
GCGTCAGTATTAAGCGGGGGAGAATTAGATCGCGATGGGAAAAAATTCGGTTAAGGCCAGGGGGAAAGAA
AAAATATAAATTAAAACATATAGTATGGGCAAGCAGGGAGCTAGAACGATTCGCAGTTAATCCTGGCCTG
TTAGAAACATCAGAAGGCTGTAGACAAATACTGGGACAGCTACAACCATCCCTTCAGACAGGATCAGAAG
AACTTAGATCATTATATAATACAGTAGCAACCCTCTATTGTGTGCATCAAAGGATAGAGATAAAAGACAC
CAAGGAAGCTTTAGACAAGATAGAGGAAGAGCAAAACAAAAGTAAGACCACCGCACAGCAAGCGGCCGGC
CGCTGATCTTCAGACCTGGAGGAGGAGATATGAGGGACAATTGGAGAAGTGAATTATATAAATATAAAGT
AGTAAAAATTGAACCATTAGGAGTAGCACCCACCAAGGCAAAGAGAAGAGTGGTGCAGAGAGAAAAAAGA
GCAGTGGGAATAGGAGCTTTGTTCCTTGGGTTCTTGGGAGCAGCAGGAAGCACTATGGGCGCAGCGTCAA
TGACGCTGACGGTACAGGCCAGACAATTATTGTCTGGTATAGTGCAGCAGCAGAACAATTTGCTGAGGGC
TATTGAGGCGCAACAGCATCTGTTGCAACTCACAGTCTGGGGCATCAAGCAGCTCCAGGCAAGAATCCTG
GCTGTGGAAAGATACCTAAAGGATCAACAGCTCCTGGGGATTTGGGGTTGCTCTGGAAAACTCATTTGCA
CCACTGCTGTGCCTTGGAATGCTAGTTGGAGTAATAAATCTCTGGAACAGATTTGGAATCACACGACCTG
GATGGAGTGGGACAGAGAAATTAACAATTACACAAGCTTAATACACTCCTTAATTGAAGAATCGCAAAAC
CAGCAAGAAAAGAATGAACAAGAATTATTGGAATTAGATAAATGGGCAAGTTTGTGGAATTGGTTTAACA
TAACAAATTGGCTGTGGTATATAAAATTATTCATAATGATAGTAGGAGGCTTGGTAGGTTTAAGAATAGT
TTTTGCTGTACTTTCTATAGTGAATAGAGTTAGGCAGGGATATTCACCATTATCGTTTCAGACCCACCTC
CCAACCCCGAGGGGACCCGACAGGCCCGAAGGAATAGAAGAAGAAGGTGGAGAGAGAGACAGAGACAGAT
CCATTCGATTAGTGAACGGATCTCGACGGTATCGCCAAATGGCAGTATTCATCCACAATTTTAAAAGAAA
AGGGGGGATTGGGGGGTACAGTGCAGGGGAAAGAATAGTAGACATAATAGCAACAGACATACAAACTAAA
GAATTACAAAAACAAATTACAAAAATTCAAAATTTTCGGGTTTATTACAGGGACAGCAGAGATCCAGTTT
GGATCGATAAGCTTGATATCGAATTCCTGCAGCCCCGATAAAATAAAAGATTTTATTTAGTCTCCAGAAA
AAGGGGGGAATGAAAGACCCCACCTGTAGGTTTGGCAAGCTAGCTGCAGTAACGCCATTTTGCAAGGCAT
GGAAAAATACCAAACCAAGAATAGAGAAGTTCAGATCAAGGGCGGGTACATGAAAATAGCTAACGTTGGG
CCAAACAGGATATCTGCGGTGAGCAGTTTCGGCCCCGGCCCGGGGCCAAGAACAGATGGTCACCGCAGTT
TCGGCCCCGGCCCGAGGCCAAGAACAGATGGTCCCCAGATATGGCCCAACCCTCAGCAGTTTCTTAAGAC
CCATCAGATGTTTCCAGGCTCCCCCAAGGACCTGAAATGACCCTGCGCCTTATTTGAATTAACCAATCAG
CCTGCTTCTCGCTTCTGTTCGCGCGCTTCTGCTTCCCGAGCTCTATAAAAGAGCTCACAACCCCTCACTC
GGCGCGCCAGTCCTCCGACAGACTGAGTCGCCCGGGGGGGATCTGGAGCTCTCGAGAATTCTCACGCGCG
AAGTTCCTATTCTCTAGAAAGTATAGGAACTTCCTTTACCTACTACGGTCGACCTTACCTTCGGGATCCG
CCGCCACCATGGCCTTACCAGTGACCGCCTTGCTCCTGCCGCTGGCCTTGCTGCTCCACGCCGCCAGGCC
GGACATCCAGATGACACAGACTACATCCTCCCTGTCTGCCTCTCTGGGAGACAGAGTCACCATCAGTTGC
AGGGCAAGTCAGGACATTAGTAAATATTTAAATTGGTATCAGCAGAAACCAGATGGAACTGTTAAACTCC
TGATCTACCATACATCAAGATTACACTCAGGAGTCCCATCAAGGTTCAGTGGCAGTGGGTCTGGAACAGA
TTATTCTCTCACCATTAGCAACCTGGAGCAAGAAGATATTGCCACTTACTTTTGCCAACAGGGTAATACG
CTTCCGTACACGTTCGGAGGCGGCACCAAGCTGGAGATCACAGGTGGCGGTGGCTCGGGCGGTGGTGGGT
CGGGTGGCGGCGGATCTGAGGTGAAACTGCAGGAGTCAGGACCTGGCCTGGTGGCGCCCTCACAGAGCCT
GTCCGTCACATGCACTGTCTCAGGGGTCTCATTACCCGACTATGGTGTAAGCTGGATTCGCCAGCCTCCA
CGAAAGGGTCTGGAGTGGCTGGGAGTAATATGGGGTAGTGAAACCACATACTATAATTCAGCTCTCAAAT
CCAGACTGACCATCATCAAGGACAACTCCAAGAGCCAAGTTTTCTTAAAAATGAACAGTCTGCAAACTGA
TGACACAGCCATTTACTACTGTGCCAAACATTATTACTACGGTGGTAGCTATGCTATGGACTACTGGGGC
CAAGGAACCTCAGTCACCGTCTCCTCAGAACAAAAACTCATCTCAGAAGAAGATCTGAATGGGGCCGCAA
CCACGACGCCAGCGCCGCGACCACCAACACCGGCGCCCACCATCGCGTTGCAGCCCCTGTCCCTGCGCCC
AGAGGCGTGCCGGCCAGCGGCGGGGGGCGCAGTGCACACGAGGGGGCTGGACTTCGCCTGTGATTTTTGG
GTGCTGGTGGTGGTTGGTGGAGTCCTGGCTTGCTATAGCTTGCTAGTAACAGTGGCCTTTATTATTTTCT
GGGTGAGGAGTAAGAGGAGCAGGCTCCTGCACAGTGACTACATGAACATGACTCCCCGCCGCCCCGGGCC
CACCCGCAAGCATTACCAGCCCTATGCCCCACCACGCGACTTCGCAGCCTATCGCTCCAAACGGGGCAGA
AAGAAACTCCTGTATATATTCAAACAACCATTTATGAGACCAGTACAAACTACTCAAGAGGAAGATGGCT
GTAGCTGCCGATTTCCAGAAGAAGAAGAAGGAGGATGTGAACTGAGAGTGAAGTTCAGCAGGAGCGCAGA
CGCCCCCGCGTACAAGCAGGGCCAGAACCAGCTCTATAACGAGCTCAATCTAGGACGAAGAGAGGAGTAC
GATGTTTTGGACAAGAGACGTGGCCGGGACCCTGAGATGGGGGGAAAGCCGAGAAGGAAGAACCCTCAGG
AAGGCCTGTACAATGAACTGCAGAAAGATAAGATGGCGGAGGCCTACAGTGAGATTGGGATGAAAGGCGA
GCGCCGGAGGGGCAAGGGGCACGATGGCCTTTACCAGGGTCTCAGTACAGCCACCAAGGACACCTACGAC
GCCCTTCACATGCAGGCCCTGCCCCCTCGCGGCATGGTGAGCAAGGGCGAGGAGGATAACATGGCCATCA
TCAAGGAGTTCATGCGCTTCAAGGTGCACATGGAGGGCTCCGTGAACGGCCACGAGTTCGAGATCGAGGG
CGAGGGCGAGGGCCGCCCCTACGAGGGCACCCAGACCGCCAAGCTGAAGGTGACCAAGGGTGGCCCCCTG
CCCTTCGCCTGGGACATCCTGTCCCCTCAGTTCATGTACGGCTCCAAGGCCTACGTGAAGCACCCCGCCG
ACATCCCCGACTACTTGAAGCTGTCCTTCCCCGAGGGCTTCAAGTGGGAGCGCGTGATGAACTTCGAGGA
CGGCGGCGTGGTGACCGTGACCCAGGACTCCTCCCTGCAGGACGGCGAGTTCATCTACAAGGTGAAGCTG
CGCGGCACCAACTTCCCCTCCGACGGCCCCGTAATGCAGAAGAAGACCATGGGCTGGGAGGCCTCCTCCG
AGCGGATGTACCCCGAGGACGGCGCCCTGAAGGGCGAGATCAAGCAGAGGCTGAAGCTGAAGGACGGCGG
CCACTACGACGCTGAGGTCAAGACCACCTACAAGGCCAAGAAGCCCGTGCAGCTGCCCGGCGCCTACAAC
GTCAACATCAAGTTGGACATCACCTCCCACAACGAGGACTACACCATCGTGGAACAGTACGAACGCGCCG
AGGGCCGCCACTCCACCGGCGGCATGGACGAGCTGTACAAGTAAGTTTAAACTATATTCTAAGGCGTTAC
CCTGTTCAGTTTGGAAGTTCCTATTCTTCAAATAGTATAGGAACTTCCGCACTCGGAGCTAACTTGTCGG
GACGAGGACTAGTACGGACAGCTTGGTATCCTAAGCGTAGTCGACGCGTACTAATAGCAACAACGATCGG
CCGCACCTTGAAGTTCCTATACTTTCTAGAGAATAGGAACTTCGAAGTTCCTATACTATTTGAAGAATAG
GAACTTCGCGGCCGCGACTCTAGAGTCGACCTGCAGGCATGCAAGCTTGATATCAAGCTTATCGATAATC
AACCTCTGGATTACAAAATTTGTGAAAGATTGACTGGTATTCTTAACTATGTTGCTCCTTTTACGCTATG
TGGATACGCTGCTTTAATGCCTTTGTATCATGCTATTGCTTCCCGTATGGCTTTCATTTTCTCCTCCTTG
TATAAATCCTGGTTGCTGTCTCTTTATGAGGAGTTGTGGCCCGTTGTCAGGCAACGTGGCGTGGTGTGCA
CTGTGTTTGCTGACGCAACCCCCACTGGTTGGGGCATTGCCACCACCTGTCAGCTCCTTTCCGGGACTTT
CGCTTTCCCCCTCCCTATTGCCACGGCGGAACTCATCGCCGCCTGCCTTGCCCGCTGCTGGACAGGGGCT
CGGCTGTTGGGCACTGACAATTCCGTGGTGTTGTCGGGGAAATCATCGTCCTTTCCTTGGCTGCTCGCCT
GTGTTGCCACCTGGATTCTGCGCGGGACGTCCTTCTGCTACGTCCCTTCGGCCCTCAATCCAGCGGACCT
TCCTTCCCGCGGCCTGCTGCCGGCTCTGCGGCCTCTTCCGCGTCTTCGCCTTCGCCCTCAGACGAGTCGG
ATCTCCCTTTGGGCCGCCTCCCCGCAT
